>Addgene plasmid #75023 | p5E-mpeg1.1 | depositor full sequence | sequence record 141914 | M13F and M13R primers used to sequence insert.  Backbone sequence from Invitrogen
CTTTCCTGCGTTATCCCCTGATTCTGTGGATAACCGTATTACCGCCTTTGAGTGAGCTGATACCGCTCGC
CGCAGCCGAACGACCGAGCGCAGCGAGTCAGTGAGCGAGGAAGCGGAAGAGCGCCCAATACGCAAACCGC
CTCTCCCCGCGCGTTGGCCGATTCATTAATGCAGCTGGCACGACAGGTTTCCCGACTGGAAAGCGGGCAG
TGAGCGCAACGCAATTAATACGCGTACCGCTAGCCAGGAAGAGTTTGTAGAAACGCAAAAAGGCCATCCG
TCAGGATGGCCTTCTGCTTAGTTTGATGCCTGGCAGTTTATGGCGGGCGTCCTGCCCGCCACCCTCCGGG
CCGTTGCTTCACAACGTTCAAATCCGCTCCCGGCGGATTTGTCCTACTCAGGAGAGCGTTCACCGACAAA
CAACAGATAAAACGAAAGGCCCAGTCTTCCGACTGAGCCTTTCGTTTTATTTGATGCCTGGCAGTTCCCT
ACTCTCGCGTTAACGCTAGCATGGATGTTTTCCCAGTCACGACGTTGTAAAACGACGGCCAGTCTTAAGC
TCGGGCCCGCGTTAACGCTACCATGGAGCTCCAAATAATGATTTTATTTTGACTGATAGTGACCTGTTCG
TTGCAACAAATTGATAAGCAATGCTTTTTTATAATGCCAACTTTGTATAGAAAAGTTGGTAATACGACTC
ACTATAGGGCGAATTGGGTACCGGGCCCCCCCTCGAGTGTTGGAGCACATCTGACATCTGAAATTATTTG
AAAGCAGCAGAAATGTTTTTACAGCTATTACAAAATTTACTTAACAAGAATCCTTTAAAATATGACAATT
TATTGCCAATAATTTACAGTAAGTTTTGCAGTACTTTAATATTACAAATTATACAACTGTGCTGGCACAC
AAAAAATAACTTAATCCAGCACAACAACAACAACAACAACTACAAAAAGCATATTTCCTTTTGCTTTTTC
TTGTTCACTCAACTTTTGGAAACATCAACTGCACTGACCTAAAATTATACAGTATGTCAGTAATACAAAA
ACACTTAGTTAGGTTAACATAAGATTATTAGTTTTCTGGAGAGGTGAACTACTCTGTAAGAAACCTTTTT
AAGTTGTGCCAACTAAACATTTTTATCAGCAGAACTACAATGCTTGATGAGTGAACAAAAAAACAAACAA
ACCTTATTTCCTTTTGTTTTTTCTTGTGTACTTAACATTTTTTTCACCTTTATTTGAAACGACAGTAGGG
AGTATGGACAGGAAAGTGTTGGGAGAGGAGAGGGATGAGCATAGAACCAGGAGGTAGGAATCAAACTCAG
GTCACTATGAACACCGGAGTGCCAGGTGTCAACACACTAACCACTACACCATCAACTCCAACATTTACTT
GAAAACATCAGTTGAGTGAACAAAAAACTCTTGTGGAAATTGGTACTGAGAAATAATACATTATCACAAC
AAACAAAACAGAGACAAATGTTAACAAAACAATTATTAGAAACAGAATTAGAAACCGGACAGGAGGTAAA
ACAATAATGATAAACAAGACAAGGATCAAAACATGGCAGGACAAAGACAGTTTTTTGTTCACTCAACCTC
AGATATTTTAGGTCAGTGCAACTGATGTTTACAAAGGTTGTATGCATGTCAACACCAATGGTGTAGTGAT
TAGTGTGTTGACACAAGGCACTCCAGTGTTCACACTGATGCTGGTTTGATTCCCACATCGATGTCCTTTG
CTAATCCTGCCTCTCTCCCCATGCTTTCCTGTCTATACTCTCTACTGTTGTGTCAATTAAAGGTGAAAAA
AGTTAAGCACAAAAGAAAAATCTAAGGATATAAGGATTATGTTTTTTTTTGTTCACTCAAAATCAGGCAT
TCCAGTTCTGCAGACAAAAAATGTTCAGTTGGCACAACTTAAAAAGTTTTGTTACAGAGTAGTTCACCTC
TCCAGAAAACTAATAATCTTATGTTAACCCAACTAAATGTTTTTACTGAAAAATAATTGAATGTCAGTGC
AGCTGATGTTTTTTTAAAAGTGGAGAGAACAAAAAAAGTGAAAGGAAATAAGGATTCATTGTTGTACCGA
CTTATTTTTTTGAAGAAAATTCTGCTATAGGGCTTTCATGATCCCCTATGCTCACAGCAGTTTTAGGAGA
TGCTTATAATAAAGAGGATTTGAAAAACCTGCTAATCTTGTACATTTCTAAAACAAGAAGCCAACCAATT
TCAATTCCTCCTCTTTCAAAGCCAATGGAAAATTTAAAACGCACAGTCTCTTGCGTCATCAAAACCATTC
TGAAGACTCATCAAAATCCTTCGTAGCTTTAAATATAAATCTATTATTGAACAGATCATACTTCACAAAA
AATATAAATATATTTGATTCATTCACTTCATGAAATTGTCCTTCAACTTAACGTTTGAACGCAAGGTACC
AAAACACAAAGAGGAACCTCATAGTCTCATGACCCTTCCCCCACGGATTTGAAACTGAGAAGTGGTTTTA
TTGAGGAACTCAGCAAAATCTATAATCACCATATTTGATTGAAAATCACATTAGTGCAGGAGACAGCAAA
AGGATCCACTAGTTCTAGAGCGGCCGCCACCGCGGTGGAGCTCCAGCTTTTGTTCCCTTTAGTGAGGGTT
AATTCAAGTTTGTACAAAAAAGTTGAACGAGAAACGTAAAATGATATAAATATCAATATATTAAATTAGA
TTTTGCATAAAAAACAGACTACATAATACTGTAAAACACAACATATGCAGTCACTATGAACCAACTACTT
AGATGGTATTAGTGACCTGTAGAATTCGAGCTCTAGAGCTGCAGGGCGGCCGCGATATCCCCTATAGTGA
GTCGTATTACATGGTCATAGCTGTTTCCTGGCAGCTCTGGCCCGTGTCTCAAAATCTCTGATGTTACATT
GCACAAGATAAAAATATATCATCATGAACAATAAAACTGTCTGCTTACATAAACAGTAATACAAGGGGTG
TTATGAGCCATATTCAACGGGAAACGTCGAGGCCGCGATTAAATTCCAACATGGATGCTGATTTATATGG
GTATAAATGGGCTCGCGATAATGTCGGGCAATCAGGTGCGACAATCTATCGCTTGTATGGGAAGCCCGAT
GCGCCAGAGTTGTTTCTGAAACATGGCAAAGGTAGCGTTGCCAATGATGTTACAGATGAGATGGTCAGAC
TAAACTGGCTGACGGAATTTATGCCTCTTCCGACCATCAAGCATTTTATCCGTACTCCTGATGATGCATG
GTTACTCACCACTGCGATCCCCGGAAAAACAGCATTCCAGGTATTAGAAGAATATCCTGATTCAGGTGAA
AATATTGTTGATGCGCTGGCAGTGTTCCTGCGCCGGTTGCATTCGATTCCTGTTTGTAATTGTCCTTTTA
ACAGCGATCGCGTATTTCGTCTCGCTCAGGCGCAATCACGAATGAATAACGGTTTGGTTGATGCGAGTGA
TTTTGATGACGAGCGTAATGGCTGGCCTGTTGAACAAGTCTGGAAAGAAATGCATAAACTTTTGCCATTC
TCACCGGATTCAGTCGTCACTCATGGTGATTTCTCACTTGATAACCTTATTTTTGACGAGGGGAAATTAA
TAGGTTGTATTGATGTTGGACGAGTCGGAATCGCAGACCGATACCAGGATCTTGCCATCCTATGGAACTG
CCTCGGTGAGTTTTCTCCTTCATTACAGAAACGGCTTTTTCAAAAATATGGTATTGATAATCCTGATATG
AATAAATTGCAGTTTCATTTGATGCTCGATGAGTTTTTCTAATCAGAATTGGTTAATTGGTTGTAACACT
GGCAGAGCATTACGCTGACTTGACGGGACGGCGCAAGCTCATGACCAAAATCCCTTAACGTGAGTTACGC
GTCGTTCCACTGAGCGTCAGACCCCGTAGAAAAGATCAAAGGATCTTCTTGAGATCCTTTTTTTCTGCGC
GTAATCTGCTGCTTGCAAACAAAAAAACCACCGCTACCAGCGGTGGTTTGTTTGCCGGATCAAGAGCTAC
CAACTCTTTTTCCGAAGGTAACTGGCTTCAGCAGAGCGCAGATACCAAATACTGTCCTTCTAGTGTAGCC
GTAGTTAGGCCACCACTTCAAGAACTCTGTAGCACCGCCTACATACCTCGCTCTGCTAATCCTGTTACCA
GTGGCTGCTGCCAGTGGCGATAAGTCGTGTCTTACCGGGTTGGACTCAAGACGATAGTTACCGGATAAGG
CGCAGCGGTCGGGCTGAACGGGGGGTTCGTGCACACAGCCCAGCTTGGAGCGAACGACCTACACCGAACT
GAGATACCTACAGCGTGAGCATTGAGAAAGCGCCACGCTTCCCGAAGGGAGAAAGGCGGACAGGTATCCG
GTAAGCGGCAGGGTCGGAACAGGAGAGCGCACGAGGGAGCTTCCAGGGGGAAACGCCTGGTATCTTTATA
GTCCTGTCGGGTTTCGCCACCTCTGACTTGAGCGTCGATTTTTGTGATGCTCGTCAGGGGGGCGGAGCCT
ATGGAAAAACGCCAGCAACGCGGCCTTTTTACGGTTCCTGGCCTTTTGCTGGCCTTTTGCTCACATGTT
Features (pLannotate 1.2.2; 14 found; start..end, strand, type, name):
    121..213     +  CDS            lacI (fragment): lac repressor; lacI; The lac repressor binds to the lac operator to inhibit transcription in E. coli. This inhibition can be relieved by adding lactose or isopropyl-β-D-thiogalactopyranoside (IPTG).
    268..295     -  terminator     rrnB T2 terminator: transcription terminator T2 from the E. coli rrnB gene
    427..470     +  terminator     rrnB T1 terminator: Escherichia coli rrnB; transcription terminator T1 from the E. coli rrnB gene
    517..553     -  CDS            lacZα (fragment): LacZα fragment of β-galactosidase; lacZ fragment
    592..677     +  protein_bind   attL1 (fragment): mutant version of attL; recombination site for the Gateway® LR reaction LR Clonase™
    668..688     +  protein_bind   attB4: mutant version of attB; core recombination site for the Gateway® BP reaction BP Clonase™
    690..708     +  promoter       T7 promoter: promoter for bacteriophage T7 RNA polymerase
    717..737     -  misc_feature   MCS (fragment): pBluescript multiple cloning site
   2592..2633    -  misc_feature   MCS (fragment): pBluescript multiple cloning site
   2646..2664    -  promoter       T3 promoter: promoter for bacteriophage T3 RNA polymerase
   2665..2788    +  protein_bind   attR1: mutant version of attR; recombination site for the Gateway® LR reaction LR Clonase™
   2861..2879    -  promoter       T7 promoter: promoter for bacteriophage T7 RNA polymerase
   3013..3822    +  CDS            KanR: aminoglycoside phosphotransferase; aph(3')-Ia; confers resistance to kanamycin in bacteria or G418 (Geneticin®) in eukaryotes
   3969..4557    +  rep_origin     ori: high-copy-number ColE1/pMB1/pBR322/pUC origin of replication
