[The description below was written by a language model from this plasmid's Addgene catalogue record and pLannotate feature annotations shown in this document.]
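Description:
p5E-mpeg1.1 is a 5′ entry clone for the Invitrogen MultiSite Gateway three-fragment system, built as part of a Tol2 Gateway-compatible toolbox for zebrafish nervous system and neurodegeneration studies. It is a 4,619 bp high-copy bacterial plasmid that replicates from a ColE1/pUC-type origin and is selected with kanamycin through an aminoglycoside phosphotransferase gene. The catalogue lists the backbone as pDONRP2R-P3, which is normally the donor for 3′ entry clones. However, the annotated sequence shows an attL-type site containing an attB4 core on one side of the insert and attR1 on the other, the arrangement expected of a 5′ element (attL4/attR1), so the backbone field and the feature table do not fully agree. rrnB T1 and T2 terminators lie upstream of the recombination cassette, where they insulate it from read-through transcription in E. coli.

The insert is an approximately 1.85 kb promoter fragment from the zebrafish gene mpeg1.1 (macrophage expressed 1, tandem duplicate 1). It was subcloned from an existing Tol2 mpeg-Dendra plasmid and inserted between XhoI and BamHI sites, both of which were retained. pLannotate does not annotate the promoter itself, but it occupies the unannotated interval between pBluescript-derived polylinker remnants, which are in turn flanked by T7 and T3 phage promoters. No coding sequence or reporter is present.

In use, the plasmid is combined by an LR reaction with a middle entry clone carrying a gene of interest, a 3′ entry clone and a Tol2 destination vector. This yields a transgenesis construct in which the mpeg1.1 promoter drives expression in zebrafish microglia, the purpose stated in the record.
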