Addgene plasmid #75023: p5E-mpeg1.1
Purpose: Can be used to drive expression in zebrafish microglia.
Depositing lab: Nicholas Cole. Depositing organization: Macquarie University. Publication: A Tol2 Gateway-Compatible Toolbox for the Study of the Nervous System and Neurodegenerative Disease. Don EK, Formella I, Badrock AP, Hall TE, Morsch M, Hortle E, Hogan A, Chow S, Gwee SS, Stoddart JJ, Nicholson G, Chung R, Cole NJ. Zebrafish. 2016 Sep 15. 10.1089/zeb.2016.1321 PubMed 27631880.
Backbone
  Vector backbone: pDONRP2R-P3
  Backbone manufacturer: Invitrogen
  Backbone size w/o insert (bp): 2763
  Total vector size (bp): 4619
  Modifications to backbone: n/a
  Vector type: 5' entry vector for Multisite Gateway Three Fragment vector construction kit (Invitrogen)
Growth in bacteria
  Bacterial resistance: Kanamycin, 50 μg/mL
  Growth temperature: 37°C
  Growth strain: DH5alpha
  Copy number: High Copy
Gene/Insert
  Gene/Insert name: macrophage expressed 1, tandem duplicate 1 (alt name: mpeg1, mpeg1.1)
  Species: D. rerio (zebrafish)
  Insert size (bp): 1854
  Entrez Gene: mpeg1.1 (a.k.a. fj09e08, mpeg, mpeg1, wu:fb14d06, wu:fj09e08, zgc:66409)
  Promoter: mpeg1.1
  Cloning method: Restriction Enzyme; 5′ cloning site Xho1 (not destroyed); 3′ cloning site BamHI (not destroyed)
  Sequencing primers: 5′ M13F; 3′ M13R
Resource information
  A portion of this plasmid was derived from a plasmid made by: This promoter was subcloned from pTol2-mpeg-dendra plasmid (Harvie et al., 2013, Addgene #51462)
Terms and licenses: Academic/Nonprofit Terms; Industry Terms: Not Available to Industry
How to cite: p5E-mpeg1.1 was a gift from Nicholas Cole (Addgene plasmid # 75023 ; http://n2t.net/addgene:75023 ; RRID:Addgene_75023)
