>Addgene plasmid #75023 | p5E-mpeg1.1 | addgene partial sequence | sequence record 149838 | M13-F20 5'-TGTAAAACGACGGCCAGT-3'
TGGAGCTCCAAATAATGATTTTATTTTGACTGATAGTGACCTGTTCGTTGCAACAAATTGATAAGCAATG
CTTTTTTATAATGCCAACTTTGTATAGAAAAGTTGGTAATACGACTCACTATAGGGCGAATTGGGTACCG
GGCCCCCCCTCGAGTGTTGGAGCACATCTGACATCTGAAATTATTTGAAAGCAGCAGAAATGTTTTTACA
GCTATTACAAAATTTACTTAACAAGAATCCTTTAAAATATGACAATTTATTGCCAATAATTTACAGTAAG
TTTTGCAGTACTTTAATATTACAAATTATACAACTGTGCTGGCACACAAAAAATAACTTAATCCAGCACA
ACAACAACAACAACAACTACAAAAAGCATATTTCCTTTTGCTTTTTCTTGTTCACTCAACTTTTGGAAAC
ATCAACTGCACTGACCTAAAATTATACAGTATGTCAGTAATACAAAAACACTTAGTTAGGTTAACATAAG
ATTATTAGTTTTCTGGAGAGGTGAACTACTCTGTAAGAAACCTTTTTAAGTTGTGCCAACTAAACATTTT
TATCAGCAGAACTACAATGCTTGATGAGTGAACAAAAAAACAAACAAACCTTATTTCCTTTTGTTTTTTC
TTGTGTACTTAACATTTTTTTCACCTTTATTTGAAACGACAGTAGGGAGTATGGACAGGAAAGTGTTGGG
AGAGGAGAGGGATGAGCATAGAACCAGGAGGTAGGAATCAAACTCAGGTCACTATGAACACCGGAGTGCC
AGGTGTCAACACACTAACCACTA
