>Addgene plasmid #75023 | p5E-mpeg1.1 | addgene partial sequence | sequence record 149839 | M13-Rev 5'-CAGGAAACAGCTATGACC-3'
TCGCGGCCGCCCTGCAGCTCTAGAGCTCGAATTCTACAGGTCACTAATACCATCTAAGTAGTTGGTTCAT
AGTGACTGCATATGTTGTGTTTTACAGTATTATGTAGTCTGTTTTTTATGCAAAATCTAATTTAATATAT
TGATATTTATATCATTTTACGTTTCTCGTTCAACTTTTTTGTACAAACTTGAATTAACCCTCACTAAAGG
GAACAAAAGCTGGAGCTCCACCGCGGTGGCGGCCGCTCTAGAACTAGTGGATCCTTTTGCTGTCTCCTGC
ACTAATGTGATTTTCAATCAAATATGGTGATTATAGATTTTGCTGAGTTCCTCAATAAAACCACTTCTCA
GTTTCAAATCCGTGGGGGAAGGGTCATGAGACTATGAGGTTCCTCTTTGTGTTTTGGTACCTTGCGTTCA
AACGTTAAGTTGAAGGACAATTTCATGAAGTGAATGAATCAAATATATTTATATTTTTTGTGAAGTATGA
TCTGTTCAATAATAGATTTATATTTAAAGCTACGAAGGATTTTGATGAGTCTTCAGAATGGTTTTGATGA
CGCAAGAGACTGTGCGTTTTAAATTTTCCATTGGCTTTGAAAGAGGAGGAATTGAAATTGGTTGGCTTCT
TGTTTTAGAAATGTACAAGATTAGCAGGTTTTTCAAATCCTCTTTATTATAAGCATCTCCTAAAACTGCT
GTGAGCATAGGGGATCATGAAAGCCCTATAGCAGAATTTTCTTCAAAAAAATAAGTCGGTACAACAATGA
ATCCTTATTTCCTTTCACTTTTTTTGTTCTCTCCACTTTTAAAAAAACATCAGCTGCACTGACATTCAAT
TATTTTTCAGTAAAAACATTTA
